Addgene plasmid #177238: hU6-sgNT2 (opti)
Purpose: Same as pLL3.3;U6(BstXI)-XhoI-chimeric RNA;PGK-Cre but XhoI stuffer removed, expresses non-targeting gRNA
Depositing lab: Monte Winslow. Depositing organization: Stanford University. Publication: LKB1 drives stasis and C/EBP-mediated reprogramming to an alveolar type II fate in lung cancer. Murray CW, Brady JJ, Han M, Cai H, Tsai MK, Pierce SE, Cheng R, Demeter J, Feldser DM, Jackson PK, Shackelford DB, Winslow MM. Nat Commun. 2022 Feb 28;13(1):1090. doi: 10.1038/s41467-022-28619-8. PubMed 35228570.
Backbone
  Vector backbone: pLL3.3
  Vector type: Lentiviral
Growth in bacteria
  Bacterial resistance: Ampicillin, 100 μg/mL
  Growth temperature: 37°C
  Growth strain: NEB Stable
  Copy number: High Copy
Gene/Insert
  Gene/Insert name: sgNT2
  gRNA/shRNA sequence: GACGTAGCCTTCCGAAATAT
  Species: M. musculus (mouse)
  Promoter: hU6
  Cloning method: Ligation Independent Cloning
Terms and licenses: Academic/Nonprofit Terms; Industry Terms: Not Available to Industry
How to cite: hU6-sgNT2 (opti) was a gift from Monte Winslow (Addgene plasmid # 177238 ; http://n2t.net/addgene:177238 ; RRID:Addgene_177238)
