[The description below was written by a language model from this plasmid's Addgene catalogue record and pLannotate feature annotations shown in this document.]
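Description:
hU6-sgNT2 (opti) is a lentiviral transfer plasmid built on the pLL3.3 backbone that co-delivers a non-targeting CRISPR guide RNA and Cre recombinase. It is propagated in bacteria through a high-copy ColE1/pUC-type origin and selected with ampicillin via the β-lactamase gene. The viral portion has a CMV enhancer/promoter placed upstream of a truncated HIV-1 5' LTR to drive genomic RNA production in packaging cells. This is followed by the Ψ packaging signal with a partial gag fragment, the Rev response element for Rev-dependent nuclear export, and the cPPT/CTS element. A WPRE sits downstream of the payload to enhance transcript expression. The second truncated LTR annotation, preceded by a nef-derived fragment, marks the 3' end of the provirus.

The payload has two transcription units. A human U6 RNA polymerase III promoter drives sgNT2, a guide described as non-targeting and listed against mouse, fused to a Streptococcus pyogenes Cas9 scaffold. The scaffold is annotated only as a tracrRNA fragment, and the "(opti)" in the name may refer to a modified scaffold, although the record does not define the term. Downstream, the mouse PGK promoter drives Cre, the bacteriophage P1 recombinase that acts at loxP sites. According to the record, the plasmid is the same as the parental U6(BstXI)-XhoI-chimeric RNA; PGK-Cre vector, except that the XhoI stuffer has been removed and replaced by the guide. No Cas9 is encoded, so editing would depend on Cas9 supplied by the target cells or animal.

The design suits use as a negative-control guide alongside gene-targeting Lenti-sgRNA/Cre vectors, with Cre recombining floxed alleles in transduced cells. The associated publication concerns lung cancer, but the record does not specify the particular alleles or models used.
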