Features (pLannotate 1.2.2; 21 found; start..end, strand, type, name):
    527..546     +  misc_feature   MCS (fragment): pBluescript multiple cloning site
    548..1048    +  CDS            nef (fragment): NEF_HV1LA - Experimental evidence at protein level: Swiss-Prot protein existence level 1. Extracellular Nef protein targets CD4(+) T-lymphocytes for apoptosis by interacting with CXCR4 surface receptors. From Human immunodeficiency virus type 1 group M subtype B (isolate Lai) (HIV-1).
   1055..1235    +  LTR            5' LTR (truncated): truncated 5' long terminal repeat (LTR) from HIV-1
   1297..1885    -  rep_origin     ori: high-copy-number ColE1/pMB1/pBR322/pUC origin of replication
   2056..2916    -  CDS            AmpR: β-lactamase; bla; confers resistance to ampicillin, carbenicillin, and related antibiotics
   2917..3021    -  promoter       AmpR promoter: bla
   3080..3132    -  misc_feature   bom (fragment): basis of mobility region from pBR322
   3287..3666    +  enhancer       CMV enhancer: human cytomegalovirus immediate early enhancer
   3667..3866    +  promoter       CMV promoter: human cytomegalovirus (CMV) immediate early promoter
   3884..4064    +  LTR            5' LTR (truncated): truncated 5' long terminal repeat (LTR) from HIV-1
   4111..4236    +  misc_feature   HIV-1 Ψ: packaging signal of human immunodeficiency virus type 1
   4220..4558    +  CDS            HIV-1 gag (fragment): gag protein from human immunodeficiency virus 1; gag
   4733..4966    +  misc_feature   RRE: The Rev response element (RRE) of HIV-1 allows for Rev-dependent mRNA export from the nucleus to the cytoplasm.
   5343..5443    +  CDS            Rev (fragment): human immunodeficiency virus 1 (HIV-1) Rev protein; rev; enhances nuclear export of unspliced and incompletely spliced viral mRNAs
   5493..5610    +  misc_feature   cPPT/CTS: central polypurine tract and central termination sequence of HIV-1
   5692..5932    +  promoter       U6 promoter: RNA polymerase III promoter for human U6 snRNA
   5979..6046    +  misc_RNA       tracrRNA (fragment): trans-activating CRISPR RNA for the Streptococcus pyogenes CRISPR/Cas9 system
   6099..6591    +  promoter       PGK promoter: mouse phosphoglycerate kinase 1 promoter
   6621..7651    +  CDS            Cre (fragment): site-specific recombinase Cre is a site-specific recombinase from bacteriophage P1. Recombination occurs at loxP sequences.
   7684..7707    +  misc_feature   MCS (fragment): pBluescript multiple cloning site
   7707..526     +  misc_feature   WPRE (across the origin): woodchuck hepatitis virus posttranscriptional regulatory element
>Addgene plasmid #177238 | hU6-sgNT2 (opti) | addgene full sequence | sequence record 352700 | Addgene NGS Result
TTTACGCTATGTGGATACGCTGCTTTAATGCCTTTGTATCATGCTATTGCTTCCCGTATGGCTTTCATTT
TCTCCTCCTTGTATAAATCCTGGTTGCTGTCTCTTTATGAGGAGTTGTGGCCCGTTGTCAGGCAACGTGG
CGTGGTGTGCACTGTGTTTGCTGACGCAACCCCCACTGGTTGGGGCATTGCCACCACCTGTCAGCTCCTT
TCCGGGACTTTCGCTTTCCCCCTCCCTATTGCCACGGCGGAACTCATCGCCGCCTGCCTTGCCCGCTGCT
GGACAGGGGCTCGGCTGTTGGGCACTGACAATTCCGTGGTGTTGTCGGGGAAATCATCGTCCTTTCCTTG
GCTGCTCGCCTGTGTTGCCACCTGGATTCTGCGCGGGACGTCCTTCTGCTACGTCCCTTCGGCCCTCAAT
CCAGCGGACCTTCCTTCCCGCGGCCTGCTGCCGGCTCTGCGGCCTCTTCCGCGTCTTCGCCTTCGCCCTC
AGACGAGTCGGATCTCCCTTTGGGCCGCCTCCCCGCATCGATACCGTCGACCTCGATCGAGACCTAGAAA
AACATGGAGCAATCACAAGTAGCAATACAGCAGCTACCAATGCTGATTGTGCCTGGCTAGAAGCACAAGA
GGAGGAGGAGGTGGGTTTTCCAGTCACACCTCAGGTACCTTTAAGACCAATGACTTACAAGGCAGCTGTA
GATCTTAGCCACTTTTTAAAAGAAAAGGGGGGACTGGAAGGGCTAATTCACTCCCAACGAAGACAAGATA
TCCTTGATCTGTGGATCTACCACACACAAGGCTACTTCCCTGATTGGCAGAACTACACACCAGGGCCAGG
GATCAGATATCCACTGACCTTTGGATGGTGCTACAAGCTAGTACCAGTTGAGCAAGAGAAGGTAGAAGAA
GCCAATGAAGGAGAGAACACCCGCTTGTTACACCCTGTGAGCCTGCATGGGATGGATGACCCGGAGAGAG
AAGTATTAGAGTGGAGGTTTGACAGCCGCCTAGCATTTCATCACATGGCCCGAGAGCTGCATCCGGACTG
TACTGGGTCTCTCTGGTTAGACCAGATCTGAGCCTGGGAGCTCTCTGGCTAACTAGGGAACCCACTGCTT
AAGCCTCAATAAAGCTTGCCTTGAGTGCTTCAAGTAGTGTGTGCCCGTCTGTTGTGTGACTCTGGTAACT
AGAGATCCCTCAGACCCTTTTAGTCAGTGTGGAAAATCTCTAGCAGCATGTGAGCAAAAGGCCAGCAAAA
GGCCAGGAACCGTAAAAAGGCCGCGTTGCTGGCGTTTTTCCATAGGCTCCGCCCCCCTGACGAGCATCAC
AAAAATCGACGCTCAAGTCAGAGGTGGCGAAACCCGACAGGACTATAAAGATACCAGGCGTTTCCCCCTG
GAAGCTCCCTCGTGCGCTCTCCTGTTCCGACCCTGCCGCTTACCGGATACCTGTCCGCCTTTCTCCCTTC
GGGAAGCGTGGCGCTTTCTCATAGCTCACGCTGTAGGTATCTCAGTTCGGTGTAGGTCGTTCGCTCCAAG
CTGGGCTGTGTGCACGAACCCCCCGTTCAGCCCGACCGCTGCGCCTTATCCGGTAACTATCGTCTTGAGT
CCAACCCGGTAAGACACGACTTATCGCCACTGGCAGCAGCCACTGGTAACAGGATTAGCAGAGCGAGGTA
TGTAGGCGGTGCTACAGAGTTCTTGAAGTGGTGGCCTAACTACGGCTACACTAGAAGAACAGTATTTGGT
ATCTGCGCTCTGCTGAAGCCAGTTACCTTCGGAAAAAGAGTTGGTAGCTCTTGATCCGGCAAACAAACCA
CCGCTGGTAGCGGTGGTTTTTTTGTTTGCAAGCAGCAGATTACGCGCAGAAAAAAAGGATCTCAAGAAGA
TCCTTTGATCTTTTCTACGGGGTCTGACGCTCAGTGGAACGAAAACTCACGTTAAGGGATTTTGGTCATG
AGATTATCAAAAAGGATCTTCACCTAGATCCTTTTAAATTAAAAATGAAGTTTTAAATCAATCTAAAGTA
TATATGAGTAAACTTGGTCTGACAGTTACCAATGCTTAATCAGTGAGGCACCTATCTCAGCGATCTGTCT
ATTTCGTTCATCCATAGTTGCCTGACTCCCCGTCGTGTAGATAACTACGATACGGGAGGGCTTACCATCT
GGCCCCAGTGCTGCAATGATACCGCGAGACCCACGCTCACCGGCTCCAGATTTATCAGCAATAAACCAGC
CAGCCGGAAGGGCCGAGCGCAGAAGTGGTCCTGCAACTTTATCCGCCTCCATCCAGTCTATTAATTGTTG
CCGGGAAGCTAGAGTAAGTAGTTCGCCAGTTAATAGTTTGCGCAACGTTGTTGCCATTGCTACAGGCATC
GTGGTGTCACGCTCGTCGTTTGGTATGGCTTCATTCAGCTCCGGTTCCCAACGATCAAGGCGAGTTACAT
GATCCCCCATGTTGTGCAAAAAAGCGGTTAGCTCCTTCGGTCCTCCGATCGTTGTCAGAAGTAAGTTGGC
CGCAGTGTTATCACTCATGGTTATGGCAGCACTGCATAATTCTCTTACTGTCATGCCATCCGTAAGATGC
TTTTCTGTGACTGGTGAGTACTCAACCAAGTCATTCTGAGAATAGTGTATGCGGCGACCGAGTTGCTCTT
GCCCGGCGTCAATACGGGATAATACCGCGCCACATAGCAGAACTTTAAAAGTGCTCATCATTGGAAAACG
TTCTTCGGGGCGAAAACTCTCAAGGATCTTACCGCTGTTGAGATCCAGTTCGATGTAACCCACTCGTGCA
CCCAACTGATCTTCAGCATCTTTTACTTTCACCAGCGTTTCTGGGTGAGCAAAAACAGGAAGGCAAAATG
CCGCAAAAAAGGGAATAAGGGCGACACGGAAATGTTGAATACTCATACTCTTCCTTTTTCAATATTATTG
AAGCATTTATCAGGGTTATTGTCTCATGAGCGGATACATATTTGAATGTATTTAGAAAAATAAACAAATA
GGGGTTCCGCGCACATTTCCCCGAAAAGTGCCACCTGACGTCGACGGATCGGGAGATCTCCCGATCCCCT
ATGGTGCACTCTCAGTACAATCTGCTCTGATGCCGCATAGTTAAGCCAGTATCTGCTCCCTGCTTGTGTG
TTGGAGGTCGCTGAGTAGTGCGCGAGCAAAATTTAAGCTACAACAAGGCAAGGCTTGACCGACAATTGCA
TGAAGAATCTGCTTAGGGTTAGGCGTTTTGCGCTGCTTCGCGATGTACGGGCCAGATATACGCGTTGACA
TTGATTATTGACTAGTTATTAATAGTAATCAATTACGGGGTCATTAGTTCATAGCCCATATATGGAGTTC
CGCGTTACATAACTTACGGTAAATGGCCCGCCTGGCTGACCGCCCAACGACCCCCGCCCATTGACGTCAA
TAATGACGTATGTTCCCATAGTAACGCCAATAGGGACTTTCCATTGACGTCAATGGGTGGAGTATTTACG
GTAAACTGCCCACTTGGCAGTACATCAAGTGTATCATATGCCAAGTACGCCCCCTATTGACGTCAATGAC
GGTAAATGGCCCGCCTGGCATTATGCCCAGTACATGACCTTATGGGACTTTCCTACTTGGCAGTACATCT
ACGTATTAGTCATCGCTATTACCATGGTGATGCGGTTTTGGCAGTACATCAATGGGCGTGGATAGCGGTT
TGACTCACGGGGATTTCCAAGTCTCCACCCCATTGACGTCAATGGGAGTTTGTTTTGGCACCAAAATCAA
CGGGACTTTCCAAAATGTCGTAACAACTCCGCCCCATTGACGCAAATGGGCGGTAGGCGTGTACGGTGGG
AGGTCTATATAAGCAGCGCGTTTTGCCTGTACTGGGTCTCTCTGGTTAGACCAGATCTGAGCCTGGGAGC
TCTCTGGCTAACTAGGGAACCCACTGCTTAAGCCTCAATAAAGCTTGCCTTGAGTGCTTCAAGTAGTGTG
TGCCCGTCTGTTGTGTGACTCTGGTAACTAGAGATCCCTCAGACCCTTTTAGTCAGTGTGGAAAATCTCT
AGCAGTGGCGCCCGAACAGGGACTTGAAAGCGAAAGGGAAACCAGAGGAGCTCTCTCGACGCAGGACTCG
GCTTGCTGAAGCGCGCACGGCAAGAGGCGAGGGGCGGCGACTGGTGAGTACGCCAAAAATTTTGACTAGC
GGAGGCTAGAAGGAGAGAGATGGGTGCGAGAGCGTCAGTATTAAGCGGGGGAGAATTAGATCGCGATGGG
AAAAAATTCGGTTAAGGCCAGGGGGAAAGAAAAAATATAAATTAAAACATATAGTATGGGCAAGCAGGGA
GCTAGAACGATTCGCAGTTAATCCTGGCCTGTTAGAAACATCAGAAGGCTGTAGACAAATACTGGGACAG
CTACAACCATCCCTTCAGACAGGATCAGAAGAACTTAGATCATTATATAATACAGTAGCAACCCTCTATT
GTGTGCATCAAAGGATAGAGATAAAAGACACCAAGGAAGCTTTAGACAAGATAGAGGAAGAGCAAAACAA
AAGTAAGACCACCGCACAGCAAGCGGCCGGCCGCTGATCTTCAGACCTGGAGGAGGAGATATGAGGGACA
ATTGGAGAAGTGAATTATATAAATATAAAGTAGTAAAAATTGAACCATTAGGAGTAGCACCCACCAAGGC
AAAGAGAAGAGTGGTGCAGAGAGAAAAAAGAGCAGTGGGAATAGGAGCTTTGTTCCTTGGGTTCTTGGGA
GCAGCAGGAAGCACTATGGGCGCAGCGTCAATGACGCTGACGGTACAGGCCAGACAATTATTGTCTGGTA
TAGTGCAGCAGCAGAACAATTTGCTGAGGGCTATTGAGGCGCAACAGCATCTGTTGCAACTCACAGTCTG
GGGCATCAAGCAGCTCCAGGCAAGAATCCTGGCTGTGGAAAGATACCTAAAGGATCAACAGCTCCTGGGG
ATTTGGGGTTGCTCTGGAAAACTCATTTGCACCACTGCTGTGCCTTGGAATGCTAGTTGGAGTAATAAAT
CTCTGGAACAGATTTGGAATCACACGACCTGGATGGAGTGGGACAGAGAAATTAACAATTACACAAGCTT
AATACACTCCTTAATTGAAGAATCGCAAAACCAGCAAGAAAAGAATGAACAAGAATTATTGGAATTAGAT
AAATGGGCAAGTTTGTGGAATTGGTTTAACATAACAAATTGGCTGTGGTATATAAAATTATTCATAATGA
TAGTAGGAGGCTTGGTAGGTTTAAGAATAGTTTTTGCTGTACTTTCTATAGTGAATAGAGTTAGGCAGGG
ATATTCACCATTATCGTTTCAGACCCACCTCCCAACCCCGAGGGGACCCGACAGGCCCGAAGGAATAGAA
GAAGAAGGTGGAGAGAGAGACAGAGACAGATCCATTCGATTAGTGAACGGATCGGCACTGCGTGCGCCAA
TTCTGCAGACAAATGGCAGTATTCATCCACAATTTTAAAAGAAAAGGGGGGATTGGGGGGTACAGTGCAG
GGGAAAGAATAGTAGACATAATAGCAACAGACATACAAACTAAAGAATTACAAAAACAAATTACAAAAAT
TCAAAATTTTCGGGTTTATTACAGGGACAGCAGAGATCCAGTTTGGTTAGTACCGGGCCCGCTCTAGCCC
TGCAGGAACTGTTTAAACTGTGAGGGCCTATTTCCCATGATTCCTTCATATTTGCATATACGATACAAGG
CTGTTAGAGAGATAATTGGAATTAATTTGACTGTAAACACAAAGATATTAGTACAAAATACGTGACGTAG
AAAGTAATAATTTCTTGGGTAGTTTGCAGTTTTAAAATTATGTTTTAAAATGGACTATCATATGCTTACC
GTAACTTGAAAGTATTTCGATTTCTTGGCTTTATATATCTTGTGGAAAGGACCAAACACCGACGTAGCCT
TCCGAAATATGTTTAAGAGCTATGCTGGAAACAGCATAGCAAGTTTAAATAAGGCTAGTCCGTTATCAAC
TTGAAAAAGTGGCACCGAGTCGGTGCTTTTTTGTTTGGCGCGCCTATGGCTTAATTAACATGGCGGCCGC
ATTCTACCGGGTAGGGGAGGCGCTTTTCCCAAGGCAGTCTGGAGCATGCGCTTTAGCAGCCCCGCTGGGC
ACTTGGCGCTACACAAGTGGCCTCTGGCCTCGCACACATTCCACATCCACCGGTAGGCGCCAACCGGCTC
CGTTCTTTGGTGGCCCCTTCGCGCCACCTTCTACTCCTCCCCTAGTCAGGAAGTTCCCCCCCGCCCCGCA
GCTCGCGTCGTGCAGGACGTGACAAATGGAAGTAGCACGTCTCACTAGTCTCGTGCAGATGGACAGCACC
GCTGAGCAATGGAAGCGGGTAGGCCTTTGGGGCAGCGGCCAATAGCAGCTTTGCTCCTTCGCTTTCTGGG
CTCAGAGGCTGGGAAGGGGTGGGTCCGGGGGCGGGCTCAGGGGCGGGCTCAGGGGCGGGGCGGGCGCCCG
AAGGTCCTCCGGAGGCCCGGCATTCTGCACGCTTCAAAAGCGCACGTCTGCCGCGCTGTTCTCCTCTTCC
TCATCTCCGGGACCCGGGATGCCCAAGAAGAAGAGGAAGGTGTCCAATTTACTGACCGTACACCAAAATT
TGCCTGCATTACCGGTCGATGCAACGAGTGATGAGGTTCGCAAGAACCTGATGGACATGTTCAGGGATCG
CCAGGCGTTTTCTGAGCATACCTGGAAAATGCTTCTGTCCGTTTGCCGGTCGTGGGCGGCATGGTGCAAG
TTGAATAACCGGAAATGGTTTCCCGCAGAACCTGAAGATGTTCGCGATTATCTTCTATATCTTCAGGCGC
GCGGTCTGGCAGTAAAAACTATCCAGCAACATTTGGGCCAGCTAAACATGCTTCATCGTCGGTCCGGGCT
GCCACGACCAAGTGACAGCAATGCTGTTTCACTGGTTATGCGGCGGATCCGAAAAGAAAACGTTGATGCC
GGTGAACGTGCAAAACAGGCTCTAGCGTTCGAACGCACTGATTTCGACCAGGTTCGTTCACTCATGGAAA
ATAGCGATCGCTGCCAGGATATACGTAATCTGGCATTTCTGGGGATTGCTTATAACACCCTGTTACGTAT
AGCCGAAATTGCCAGGATCAGGGTTAAAGATATCTCACGTACTGACGGTGGGAGAATGTTAATCCATATT
GGCAGAACGAAAACGCTGGTTAGCACCGCAGGTGTAGAGAAGGCACTTAGCCTGGGGGTAACTAAACTGG
TCGAGCGATGGATTTCCGTCTCTGGTGTAGCTGATGATCCGAATAACTACCTGTTTTGCCGGGTCAGAAA
AAATGGTGTTGCCGCGCCATCTGCCACCAGCCAGCTATCAACTCGCGCCCTGGAAGGGATTTTTGAAGCA
ACTCATCGATTGATTTACGGCGCTAAGGATGACTCTGGTCAGAGATACCTGGCCTGGTCTGGACACAGTG
CCCGTGTCGGAGCCGCGCGAGATATGGCCCGCGCTGGAGTTTCAATACCGGAGATCATGCAAGCTGGTGG
CTGGACCAATGTAAATATTGTCATGAACTATATCCGTAACCTGGATAGTGAAACAGGGGCAATGGTGCGC
CTGCTGGAAGATGGCGATTAGCCATGTTTAAGGGTTCCGGTTCCACTAGGTACAATTCGATATCAAGCTT
ATCGATAATCAACCTCTGGATTACAAAATTTGTGAAAGATTGACTGGTATTCTTAACTATGTTGCTCCT
